Addgene plasmid #40602: AMPK-β1-FLAG
Depositing lab: Harvey Lodish. Depositing organization: Whitehead Institute for Biomedical Research. Publication: A revised model for AMP-activated protein kinase structure: The alpha-subunit binds to both the beta- and gamma-subunits although there is no direct binding between the beta- and gamma-subunits. Wong KA, Lodish HF. J Biol Chem. 2006 Nov 24;281(47):36434-42. Epub 2006 Sep 29. 10.1074/jbc.M607410200 PubMed 17012231.
Backbone
  Vector backbone: pCMV-Tag4A
  Backbone size w/o insert (bp): 4300
  Vector type: Mammalian Expression
  Selectable markers: Neomycin (select with G418)
Growth in bacteria
  Bacterial resistance: Kanamycin, 50 μg/mL
  Growth temperature: 37°C
  Growth strain: DH5alpha
  Copy number: High Copy
Gene/Insert
  Gene/Insert name: AMPK-β1 (alt names: AMPK-beta1; AMPK-B1; Prkab1)
  Species: M. musculus (mouse)
  Entrez Gene: Prkab1 (a.k.a. 1300015D22Rik, AU021155, E430008F22)
  Promoter: CMV
  Tag / fusion protein: FLAG (C terminal on backbone)
  Cloning method: Restriction Enzyme; 5′ cloning site PmeI/EcoRV (destroyed during cloning); 3′ cloning site SalI (not destroyed)
  Sequencing primers: 5′ CMV_fwd; 3′ T7
Terms and licenses: Academic/Nonprofit Terms; Industry Terms: Not Available to Industry
How to cite: AMPK-β1-FLAG was a gift from Harvey Lodish (Addgene plasmid # 40602 ; http://n2t.net/addgene:40602 ; RRID:Addgene_40602)
