[The description below was written by a language model from this plasmid's Addgene catalogue record.]
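Description:
AMPK-β1-FLAG is a mammalian expression plasmid built on the pCMV-Tag4A backbone (about 4.3 kb without insert) that carries the mouse Prkab1 coding sequence, which encodes the β1 regulatory subunit of AMP-activated protein kinase. Transcription of the insert is driven by the CMV promoter, a strong constitutive viral promoter widely used for high-level expression in transfected mammalian cells. The open reading frame is fused in frame to a FLAG epitope supplied by the backbone at the C terminus, so the expressed β1 subunit can be detected or immunoprecipitated with anti-FLAG antibodies. The insert was placed by restriction cloning, using a blunt PmeI/EcoRV junction at the 5′ end that was destroyed in the process and a SalI site at the 3′ end that remains intact.

The plasmid is maintained at high copy in E. coli under kanamycin selection, and it provides neomycin resistance in mammalian cells, allowing stable transfectants to be selected with G418. No feature table accompanies the record, so elements such as the origin of replication, polyadenylation signal and the promoter arrangement driving the resistance marker are not explicitly documented here.

The associated publication concerns the subunit architecture of AMPK, specifically how the α subunit contacts both the β and γ subunits while β and γ do not bind each other directly. This suggests the construct was used to express epitope-tagged β1 in cultured cells for co-immunoprecipitation or related interaction studies with the other AMPK subunits. More generally, it is suited to any experiment that requires tagged mouse AMPK β1.
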