>Addgene plasmid #40602 | AMPK-β1-FLAG | addgene partial sequence | sequence record 53895 | T7 5'-TAATACGACTCACTATAGGG-3'
TCTTATTATTAGGTACCGGGCCCTACTTATCGTCGTCATCCTTGTAATCCTCGAGGTCGACTATCGGCTT
GTAGAGGAGGGTGGTGACATACTTTTTCTTGTACCGGTGTGTTGCACTGAGCACCATCACTCCATCCTTG
ATGGAGAGTGCATAGAGGTGGTTCAGCATGACGTGGTTGGGCTCCGGAAGCAGTGCTGGGTCACAAGAGA
TGCCCGTGTCCTTGTTCAAGATGACCTGCAGCAGGTGTGGCGGGAGGATGGGCGGGGCTTTGAACCTCTC
TTCTGGTTTAGACATGTAAGGCTCCTGGTGGTAGGGTCCTGGGGGCGAGCTGGACAGCTCAGACACATCG
GAGCACTTTTGGGAATCCACCATTAAAGCATCAAATACTTCAAAGTCAGTTTTCTTCACTTGAATGATGT
TGTTAACTGTGCCAAGCTGGCTGGTTACTATTGGCTCAGAAGGATCATGGGTCCACTGTCCATCCACGAA
GAACTTGTACTGATGCTCTCCTTCAGGCAGGTCCAGGATGGCTACAAAGTTATTCTGGCTTCTCGTGAGG
GGAAGCTTGCTCCAGTTGTTGAAGGACCCAGACAAGTAGACTTCCTTTCCACCCCCTGTCCATCGAAACA
CGGTGGGCCGGGCCTGGGCGGGGGCTTTATCATTCGCTTCCAGGTCGTGCTGCCAGGCCAGGAATTCCTC
TTTCTCTGGAGCCTTGATCTCTTCGGAGTGGAAGATGTCGGCGTCTTCAGGGCTGTCCATGAGGATCTTG
GGCCTGTCCCCATCCTTGGCGCCCCCGGAGCTGTCCCTCCGCGGCGTCTTGTGGCCCGCCTGCCGCTCCA
GCGCGGCGCGCTCGCTGCTCGTGTTGCCCATGGCGAAAGGCGAATTCGTTTATCGA
